>Addgene plasmid #164260 | pMTP112 (pMS26_miniTn6900(KanR)) | addgene full sequence | sequence record 322776 | Addgene NGS Result
CCATTAGGTACGCATTTGCTACTAAGTGAGCGTATTTCGGTCATGATTCGAGGTGGCTACGTAGGCAGAA
ATCCTAAAACAGGAGATTTACAAAAGCATTTACAAAATGGTTATGAGCGTGTTCAAACGGGAGAGTTGGA
GACATTTCGCTTTGAGGAGGCACGATCTACGGCACAAAGCTTATTGTTAATTGGTTGTTCTGGTAGTGGG
AAGACGACCTCTCTTCATCGTATTCTAGCCACGTATCCTCAGGTGATTTACCATCGTGAACTCAATGTAG
AGCAGGTGGTGTATTTGAAAATAGACTGCTCGCATAATGGTTCGCTAAAAGAAATCTGCTTGAATTTTTT
CAGAGCGTTGGATCGAGCCTTGGGCTCGAACTATGAGCGTCGTTATGGCTTAAAACGTCATGGTATAGAA
ACCATGTTGGCTTTGATGTCGCAAATAGCCAATGCACATGCTTTAGGGTTGTTGGTTATTGATGAAATTC
AGCATTTAAGCCGCTCTCGTTCGGGTGGATCTCAAGAGATGCTGAACTTTTTTGTGACGATGGTGAATAT
TATTGGCGTACCAGTGATGTTGATTGGTACCCCTAAAGCACGAGAGATTTTTGAGGCTGATTTGCGGTCT
GCACGTAGAGGGGCAGGGTTTGGAGCTATATTCTGGGATCCTATACAACAAACGCAACGTGGAAAGCCCA
ATCAAGAGTGGATCGCTTTTACGGATAATCTTTGGCAATTACAGCTTTTACAACGCAAAGATGCGCTGTT
ATCGGATGAGGTCCGTGATGTGTGGTATGAGCTAAGCCAAGGAGTGATGGACATTGTAGTAAAACTTTTT
GTACTCGCTCAGCTCCGTGCGCTAGCTTTAGGCAATGAGCGTATTACCGCTGGTTTATTGCGGCAAGTGT
ATCAAGATGAGTTAAAGCCTGTGCACCCCATGCTAGAGGCATTACGCTCGGGTATCCCAGAACGCATTGC
TCGTTATTCTGATCTAGTCGTTCCCGAGATTGATAAACGGTTAATCCAACTTCAGCTAGATATCGCAGCG
ATACAAGAACAAACACCAGAAGAAAAAGCCCTTCAAGAGTTAGATACCGAAGATCAGCGTCATTTATATC
TGATGCTGAAAGAGGATTACGATTCAAGCCTGTTAATTCCCACTATTAAAAAAGCGTTTAGCCAGAATCC
AACGATGACAAGACAAAAGTTACTGCCTCTTGTTTTGCAGTGGTTGATGGAAGGCGAAACGGTAGTGTCA
GAACTAGAAAAGCCCTCCAAGAGTAAAAAGGTTTCGGCTATAAAGGTAGTCAAGCCCAGCGACTGGGATA
GCTTGCCTGATACGGATTTACGTTATATCTATTCACAACGCCAACCTGAAAAAACCATGCATGAACGGTT
AAAAGGGAAAGGGGTAATAGTGGATATGGCGAGCTTATTTAAACAAGCAGGTTAGCCATGAGAAACTTTC
CTGTTCCGTACTCGAATGAGCTGATTTATAGCACTATTGCACGGGCAGGCGTTTATCAAGGGATTGTTAG
TCCTAAGCAGCTGTTGGATGAGGTGTATGGCAACCGCAAGGTGGTCGCTACCTTAGGTCTGCCCTCGCAT
TTAGGTGTGATAGCAAGACATCTACATCAAACAGGACGTTACGCTGTTCAGCAGCTTATTTATGAGCATA
CCTTATTCCCTTTATATGCTCCGTTTGTAGGCAAGGAGCGCCGAGACGAAGCTATTCGGTTAATGGAGTA
CCAAGCGCAAGGTGCGGTGCATTTAATGCTAGGAGTCGCTGCTTCTAGAGTTAAGAGCGATAACCGCTTT
AGATACTGCCCTGATTGCGTTGCTCTTCAGCTAAATAGGTATGGGGAAGCCTTTTGGCAACGAGATTGGT
ATTTGCCCGCTTTGCCATATTGTCCAAAACACGGTGCTTTAGTCTTCTTTGATAGAGCTGTAGATGATCA
CCGACATCAATTTTGGGCTTTGGGTCATACTGAGCTGCTTTCAGACTACCCCAAAGACTCCCTATCTCAA
TTAACAGCACTAGCTGCTTATATAGCCCCTCTGTTAGATGCTCCACGAGCGCAAGAGCTTTCCCCAAGCC
TTGAGCAGTGGACGCTGTTTTATCAGCGCTTAGCGCAGGATCTAGGGCTAACCAAAAGCAAGCACATTCG
TCATGACTTGGTGGCGGAGAGAGTGAGGCAGACTTTTAGTGATGAGGCACTAGAGAAACTGGATTTAAAG
TTGGCAGAGAACAAGGACACGTGTTGGCTGAAAAGTATATTCCGTAAGCATAGAAAAGCCTTTAGTTATT
TACAGCATAGTATTGTGTGGCAAGCCTTATTGCCAAAACTAACGGTTATAGAAGCGCTACAGCAGGCAAG
TGCTCTTACTGAGCACTCTATAACGACAAGACCTGTTAGCCAGTCTGTGCAACCTAACTCTGAAGATTTA
TCTGTTAAGCATAAAGACTGGCAGCAACTAGTGCATAAATACCAAGGAATTAAGGCGGCAAGACAGTCTT
TAGAGGGTGGGGTGCTATACGCTTGGCTTTACCGACATGACAGGGATTGGCTAGTTCACTGGAATCAACA
GCATCAACAAGAGCGTCTGGCACCCGCCCCTAGAGTTGATTGGAACCAAAGAGATCGAATTGCTGTACGA
CAACTATTAAGAATCATAAAGCGTCTAGATAGTAGCCTTGATCACCCAAGAGCGACATCGAGCTGGCTGT
TAAAGCAAACTCCTAACGGAACCTCTCTTGCAAAAAATCTACAGAAACTGCCTTTGGTAGCGCTTTGCTT
AAAGCGTTACTCAGAGAGTGTGGAAGATTATCAAATTAGACGGATTAGCCAAGCTTTTATTAAGCTTAAA
CAGGAAGATGTTGAGCTTAGGCGCTGGCGATTATTAAGAAGTGCAACGTTATCTAAAGAGCGGATAACTG
AGGAAGCACAAAGATTCTTGGAAATGGTTTATGGGGAAGAGTGAGTGGTTAGGCTAGCTACATTTAATGA
CAATGTGCAGGTTGTACATATTGGTCATTTATTCCGTAACTCGGGTCATAAGGAGTGGCGTATTTTTGTT
TGGTTTAATCCAATGCAAGAACGGAAATGGACTCGATTTACTCATTTGCCTTTATTAAGTCGAGCTAAGG
TGGTTAACAGTACAACAAAGCAAATAAATAAGGCGGATCGTGTGATTGAGTTTGAAGCATCGGATCTTCA
ACGAGCCAAAATAATCGATTTTCCTAATCTCTCGTCCTTTGCTTCCGTACGCAACAAGGATGGAGCGCAG
AGTTCATTTATTTACGAAGCTGAAACACCATATAGCAAGACTCGTTATCACATCCCACAGTTAGAGCTAG
CTCGGTCATTATTTTTAGGGGATCCTCTAGAGTCGACCTGCAGGCATGCAAGCTTGGCTGTTTTGGCGGA
TGAGAGAAGATTTTCAGCCTGATACAGATTAAATCAGAACGCAGAAGCGGTCTGATAAAACAGAATTTGC
CTGGCGGCAGTAGCGCGGTGGTCCCACCTGACCCCATGCCGAACTCAGAAGTGAAACGCCGTAGCGCCGA
TGGTAGTGTGGGGTCTCCCCATGCGAGAGTAGGGAACTGCCAGGCATCAAATAAAACGAAAGGCTCAGTC
GAAAGACTGGGCCTTTCGTTTTATCTGTTGTTTGTCGGTGAACGCTCTCCTGAGTAGGACAAATCCGCCG
GGAGCGGATTTGAACGTTGCGAAGCAACGGCCCGGAGGGTGGCGGGCAGGACGCCCGCCATAAACTGCCA
GGCATCAAATTAAGCAGAAGGCCATCCTGACGGATGGCCTTTTTGCGTTTCTACAAACTCTTTTGTTTAT
TTTTCTAAATACATTCAAATATGTATCCGCTCATGAGACAATAACCCTGATAAATGCTTCAATAATATTG
AAAAAGGAAGAGTATGAGTATTCAACATTTCCGTGTCGCCCTTATTCCCTTTTTTGCGGCATTTTGCCTT
CCTGTTTTTGCTCACCCAGAAACGCTGGTGAAAGTAAAAGATGCTGAAGATCAGTTGGGTGCACGAGTGG
GTTACATCGAACTGGATCTCAACAGCGGTAAGATCCTTGAGAGTTTTCGCCCCGAAGAACGTTTTCCAAT
GATGAGCACTTTTAAAGTTCTGCTATGTGGCGCGGTATTATCCCGTGTTGACGCCGGGCAAGAGCAACTC
GGTCGCCGCATACACTATTCTCAGAATGACTTGGTTGAGTACTCACCAGTCACAGAAAAGCATCTTACGG
ATGGCATGACAGTAAGAGAATTATGCAGTGCTGCCATAACCATGAGTGATAACACTGCGGCCAACTTACT
TCTGACAACGATCGGAGGACCGAAGGAGCTAACCGCTTTTTTGCACAACATGGGGGATCATGTAACTCGC
CTTGATCGTTGGGAACCGGAGCTGAATGAAGCCATACCAAACGACGAGCGTGACACCACGATGCCTGCAG
CAATGGCAACAACGTTGCGCAAACTATTAACTGGCGAACTACTTACTCTAGCTTCCCGGCAACAATTAAT
AGACTGGATGGAGGCGGATAAAGTTGCAGGACCACTTCTGCGCTCGGCCCTTCCGGCTGGCTGGTTTATT
GCTGATAAATCTGGAGCCGGTGAGCGTGGGTCTCGCGGTATCATTGCAGCACTGGGGCCAGATGGTAAGC
CCTCCCGTATCGTAGTTATCTACACGACGGGGAGTCAGGCAACTATGGATGAACGAAATAGACAGATCGC
TGAGATAGGTGCCTCACTGATTAAGCATTGGTAACTGTCAGACCAAGTTTACTCATATATACTTTAGATT
GATT
[125 nt withheld, positions 4835-4959]
CGCCGCCGGCCAGCCTCGCAGAGCAGGATTCCCGTTGAGCACCGCCAGGTGCGAATAAGGGACAGTGAAG
AAGGAACACCCGCTCGCGGGTGGGCCTACTTCACCTATCCTGCCCGGCGGCATCACCGGCGCCACAGGTG
CGGTTGCTGGCGCCTATATCGCCGACATCACCGATGGGGAAGATCGGGCTCGCCACTTCGGGCTCATGAG
CGCTTGTTTCGGCGTGGGTATGGTGGCAGGCCCCGTGGCCGGGGGACTGTTGGGCGCCATCTCCTTGCAT
GCACCATTCCTTGCGGCGGCGGTGCTCAACGGCCTCAACCTACTACTGGGCTGCTTCCTAATGCAGGAGT
CGCATAAGGGAGAGCGTCGATCCCCGACAGTAAGACGGGTAAGCCTGTTGATGATACCGCTGCCTTACTG
GGTGCATTAGCCAGTCTGAATGACCTGTCACGGGATAATCCGAAGTGGTCAGACTGGAAAATCAGAGGGC
AGGAACTGCTGAACAGCAAAAAGTCAGATAGCACCACATAGCAGACCCGCCATAAAACGCCCTGAGAAGC
CCGTGACGGGCTTTTCTTGTATTATGGGTAGTTTCCTTGCATGAATCCATAAAAGGCGCCTGTAGTGCCA
TTTACCCCCATTCACTGCCAGAGCCGTGAGCGCAGCGAACTGAATGTCACGAAAAAGACAGCGACTCAGG
TGCCTGATGGTCGGAGACAAAAGGAATATTCAGCGATTTGCCCGAGCTTGCGAGGGTGCTACTTAAGCCT
TTAGGGTTTTAAGGTCTGTTTTGTAGAGGAGCAAACAGCGTTTGCGACATCCTTTTGTAATACTGCGGAA
CTGACTAAAGTAGTGAGTTATACACAGGGCTGGGATCTATTCTTTTTATCTTTTTTTATTCTTTCTTTAT
TCTATAAATTATAACCACTTGAATATAAACAAAAAAAACACACAAAGGTCTAGCGGAATTTACAGAGGGT
CTAGCAGAATTTACAAGTTTTCCAGCAAAGGTCTAGCAGAATTTACAGATACCCACAACTCAAAGGAAAA
GGACTAGTAATTATCATTGACTAGCCCATCTCAATTGGTATAGTGATTAAAATCACCTAGACCAATTGAG
ATGTATGTCTGAATTAGTTGTTTTCAAAGCAAATGAACTAGCGATTAGTCGCTATGACTTAACGGAGCAT
GAAACCAAGCTAATTTTATGCTGTGTGGCACTACTCAACCCCACGATTGAAAACCCTACAAGGAAAGAAC
GGACGGTATCGTTCACTTATAACCAATACGTTCAGATGATGAACATCAGTAGGGAAAATGCTTATGGTGT
ATTAGCTAAAGCAACCAGAGAGCTGATGACGAGAACTGTGGAAATCAGGAATCCTTTGGTTAAAGGCTTT
GAGATTTTCCAGTGGACAAACTATGCCAAGTTCTCAAGCGAAAAATTAGAATTAGTTTTTAGTGAAGAGA
TATTGCCTTATCTTTTCCAGTTAAAAAAATTCATAAAATATAATCTGGAACATGTTAAGTCTTTTGAAAA
CAAATACTCTATGAGGATTTATGAGTGGTTATTAAAAGAACTAACACAAAAGAAAACTCACAAGGCAAAT
ATAGAGATTAGCCTTGATGAATTTAAGTTCATGTTAATGCTTGAAAATAACTACCATGAGTTTAAAAGGC
TTAACCAATGGGTTTTGAAACCAATAAGTAAAGATTTAAACACTTACAGCAATATGAAATTGGTGGTTGA
TAAGCGAGGCCGCCCGACTGATACGTTGATTTTCCAAGTTGAACTAGATAGACAAATGGATCTCGTAACC
GAACTTGAGAACAACCAGATAAAAATGAATGGTGACAAAATACCAACAACCATTACATCAGATTCCTACC
TACATAACGGACTAAGAAAAACACTACACGATGCTTTAACTGCAAAAATTCAGCTCACCAGTTTTGAGGC
AAAATTTTTGAGTGACATGCAAAGTAAGTATGATCTCAATGGTTCGTTCTCATGGCTCACGCAAAAACAA
CGAACCACACTAGAGAACATACTGGCTAAATACGGAAGGATCTGAGGTTCTTATGGCTCTTGTATCTATC
AGTGAAGCATCAAGACTAACAAACAAAAGTAGAACAACTGTTCACCGTTACATATCAAAGGGAAAACTGT
CCATATGCACAGATGAAAACGGTGTAAAAAAGATAGATACATCAGAGCTTTTACGAGTTTTTGGTGCATT
TAAAGCTGTTCACCATGAACAGATCGACAATGTAACAGATGAACAGCATGTAACACCTAATAGAACAGGT
GAAACCAGTAAAACAAAGCAACTAGAACATGAAATTGAACACCTGAGACAACTTGTTACAGCTCAACAGT
CACACATAGACAGCCTGAAACAGGCGATGCTGCTTATCGAATCAAAGCTGCCGACAACACGGGAGCCAGT
GACGCCTCCCGTGGGGAAAAAATCATGGCAATTCTGGAAGAAATAGCGCTTTCAGCCTGTGGGCGGACAA
AATAGTTGGGAACTGGGAGGGGTGGAAATGGAGTTTTTAAGGATTATTTAGGGAAGAGTGACAAAATAGA
TGGGAACTGGGTGTAGCGTCGTAAGCTAATACGAAAATTAAAAATGACAAAATAGTTTGGAACTAGATTT
CACTTATCTGGTTGGTCGACACTAGTATTACCCTGTTATCCCTAGATTTAAATGATATCGGATCCTAGTA
AGCCACGTTTTAATCGTTAGTTAGTTATCTTCAAGAGAAAATGTAATCACACTGGCTCACCTTCGGGTGG
GCCTTTCTGCGTTTATAAGGAGACACTTTGAATTCGAGCTCAGGCGCGCCAGCGGCCGCACATTCACTGA
ACTTTGACGTACCGGCACATGTCGTCTAAACCATAAGTTGACATATCTAAAGCATAAGTTGACATGATCT
TGCATCATAAGCTGACATAGCCTAAACCTGTAGTAAAGTAACAACAGGTTGGTGGTGTGTTTTTAAATGA
TATCGGATCCTAGTAAGCCACGTTGTGTCTCAAAATCTCTGATGTTACATTGCACAAGATAAAAATATAT
CATCATGAACAATAAAACTGTCTGCTTACATAAACAGTAATACAAGGGGTGTTATGAGCCATATTCAACG
GGAAACGTCTTGCTCGAGGCCGCGATTAAATTCCAACATGGATGCTGATTTATATGGGTATAAATGGGCT
CGCGATAATGTCGGGCAATCAGGTGCGACAATCTATCGATTGTATGGGAAGCCCGATGCGCCAGAGTTGT
TTCTGAAACATGGCAAAGGTAGCGTTGCCAATGATGTTACAGATGAGATGGTCAGACTAAACTGGCTGAC
GGAATTTATGCCTCTTCCGACCATCAAGCATTTTATCCGTACTCCTGATGATGCATGGTTACTCACCACT
GCGATCCCCGGGAAAACAGCATTCCAGGTATTAGAAGAATATCCTGATTCAGGTGAAAATATTGTTGATG
CGCTGGCAGTGTTCCTGCGCCGGTTGCATTCGATTCCTGTTTGTAATTGTCCTTTTAACAGCGATCGCGT
ATTTCGTCTCGCTCAGGCGCAATCACGAATGAATAACGGTTTGGTTGATGCGAGTGATTTTGATGACGAG
CGTAATGGCTGGCCTGTTGAACAAGTCTGGAAAGAAATGCATAAGCTTTTGCCATTCTCACCGGATTCAG
TCGTCACTCATGGTGATTTCTCACTTGATAACCTTATTTTTGACGAGGGGAAATTAATAGGTTGTATTGA
TGTTGGACGAGTCGGAATCGCAGACCGATACCAGGATCTTGCCATCCTATGGAACTGCCTCGGTGAGTTT
TCTCCTTCATTACAGAAACGGCTTTTTCAAAAATATGGTATTGATAATCCTGATATGAATAAATTGCAGT
TTCATTTGATGCTCGATGAGTTTTTCTAATCAGAATTGGTTAATTGGTTGTAACACTGGCAGAGCATTAC
GCTGACTTGACGGGACGGCGGCTTTGTTGAATAAATGATGCAGTTAAGTGCCTGCTGTGTATCTCGAACA
GATTGCTGAAGTGGTAAAATAACAACACCGCAGGGGCAGGGCGTAGGGGTTGATGTCACTCTATGTCAGC
TTATGGGTAATTTTTATGTCAACTTATGGGTTATAAAACACTCGTAAGTCACTGATTTATGGTTGTGCGT
TATGTCAACTTATGGTTTAGACGACAGCACAACCTCACCCAGTCCTTCTTCGGGGGGCGGCCGCGTTTAA
ACGCTGAGGGAAAGTTCGAATCCGACGTCCCTCCTGTGTGAAATTGTTATGGCGACTCGAGTTCGAATGT
CTCCTCAGCCCTGCAGGAAGCTTTACGACCAGTCTAAAAAGCGCCTGAATTCGCGACCTTCTCGTTACTG
ACAGGAAAATGGGCCATTGGCAACCAGGGAAAGATGAACGTGATGATGTTCACAATTTGCTGAATTGTGG
TGATGTGATGCTCACCGCATTTCCTTAATTAACGCCGGATGGTAGTGTGGGGTCTCCCCATGCGAGAGTA
GGGAACTGCCAGGCATCAAATAAAACGAAAGGCTCAGTCGAAAGACTGGGCCTTTCGTTTTATCTGTTGT
TTGTCGGTGAACGCTCTCCTGAGTAGGACAAATCCGCCGGGAGCGGATTTGAACGTTGCGAAGCAACGGC
CCGGAGGGTGGCGGGCAGGACGCCCGCCATAAACTGCCAGGCATCAAATTAAGCAGAAGGCCATCCTGAC
GGATGGCCTTTTTGCGTTTAGTTAGTTATCTCCTAGGACGCGCCACGGCCGCGTCGACCCCACGCCCCTC
TTTAATACGACGGGCAATTTGCACTTCAGAAAATGAAGAGTTTGCTTTAGCCATAACAAAAGTCCAGTAT
GCTTTTTCACAGCATAACTGGACTGATTTCAGTTTACAACTATTCTGTCTAGTTTAAGACTTTATTGTCA
TAGTTTAGATCTATTTTGTTCAGTTTAAGACTTTATTGTCCGCCCACAGGCCACGATGCGTCCGGCGTAG
AGGATCTGCTCATGTTTGACAGCTTATCATCGATGCATAATGTGCCTGTCAAATGGACGAAGCAGGGATT
CTGCAAACCCTATGCTACTCCGTCAAGCCGTCAATTGTCTGATTCGTTACCAATTATGACAACTTGACGG
CTACATCATTCACTTTTTCTTCACAACCGGCACGGAACTCGCTCGGGCTGGCCCCGGTGCATTTTTTAAA
TACCCGCGAGAAATAGAGTTGATCGTCAAAACCAACATTGCGACCGACGGTGGCGATAGGCATCCGGGTG
GTGCTCAAAAGCAGCTTCGCCTGGCTGATACGTTGGTCCTCGCGCCAGCTTAAGACGCTAATCCCTAACT
GCTGGCGGAAAAGATGTGACAGACGCGACGGCGACAAGCAAACATGCTGTGCGACGCTGGCGATATCAAA
ATTGCTGTCTGCCAGGTGATCGCTGATGTACTGACAAGCCTCGCGTACCCGATTATCCATCGGTGGATGG
AGCGACTCGTTAATCGCTTCCATGCGCCGCAGTAACAATTGCTCAAGCAGATTTATCGCCAGCAGCTCCG
AATAGCGCCCTTCCCCTTGCCCGGCGTTAATGATTTGCCCAAACAGGTCGCTGAAATGCGGCTGGTGCGC
TTCATCCGGGCGAAAGAACCCCGTATTGGCAAATATTGACGGCCAGTTAAGCCATTCATGCCAGTAGGCG
CGCGGACGAAAGTAAACCCACTGGTGATACCATTCGCGAGCCTCCGGATGACGACCGTAGTGATGAATCT
CTCCTGGCGGGAACAGCAAAATATCACCCGGTCGGCAAACAAATTCTCGTCCCTGATTTTTCACCACCCC
CTGACCGCGAATGGTGAGATTGAGAATATAACCTTTCATTCCCAGCGGTCGGTCGATAAAAAAATCGAGA
TAACCGTTGGCCTCAATCGGCGTTAAACCCGCCACCAGATGGGCATTAAACGAGTATCCCGGCAGCAGGG
GATCATTTTGCGCTTCAGCCATACTTTTCATACTCCCGCCATTCAGAGAAGAAACCAATTGTCCATATTG
CATCAGACATTGCCGTCACTGCGTCTTTTACTGGCTCTTCTCGCTAACCAAACCGGTAACCCCGCTTATT
AAAAGCATTCTGTAACAAAGCGGGACCAAAGCCATGACAAAAACGCGTAACAAAAGTGTCTATAATCACG
GCAGAAAAGTCCACATTGATTATTTGCACGGCGTCACACTTTGCTATGCCATAGCATTTTTATCCATAAG
ATTAGCGGATCCTACCTGACGCTTTTTATCGCAACTCTCTACTGTTTCTCCATACCCGTTTTTTTGGGCT
AGCGAATTCGAGCTCGGTACCCAAGTCTTAAACTAGACAGAATAGTTGTAAACTGAAATCAGTCCAGTTA
TGCTGTGAAAAAGCATACTGGACTTTTGTTATGGCTAAAGCAAACTCTTCATTTTCTGAAGTGCAAATTG
CCCGTCGTATTAAAGAGGGGCGTGGCCAAGGGCATGGTAAAGACTATATTCCATGGCTAACAGTACAAGA
AGTTCCTTCTTCAGGTCGTTCCCACCGTATTTATTCTCATAAGACGGGACGAGTCCATCATTTGCTATCT
GACTTAGAGCTTGCTGTTTTTCTCAGTCTTGAGTGGGAGAGCAGCGTGCTAGATATACGCGAGCAGTTCC
CCTTATTACCTAGTGATACCAGGCAGATTGCAATAGATAGTGGTATTAAGCATCCTGTTATTCGTGGTGT
AGATCAGGTTATGTCTACTGATTTTTTAGTGGACTGCAAAGATGGTCCTTTTGAGCAGTTTGCTATTCAA
GTCAAACCTGCAGCAGCCTTACAAGACGAGCGTACCTTAGAAAAACTAGAACTAGAGCGTCGCTATTGGC
AGCAAAAGCAAATTCCTTGGTTCATTTTTACTGATAAAGAAATAAATCCCGTAGTAAAAGAAAATATTGA
ATGGCTTTATTCAGTGAAAACAGAAGAAGTTTCTGCGGAGCTTTTAGCACAACTATCCCCATTGGCCCAT
ATCCTGCAAGAAAAAGGAGATGAAAACATTATCAATGTCTGTAAGCAGGTTGATATTGCTTATGATTTGG
AGTTAGGCAAAACATTGAGTGAGATACGAGCCTTAACCGCAAATGGTTTTATTAAGTTCAATATTTATAA
GTCTTTCAGGGCAAATAAGTGTGCAGATCTCTGTATTAGCCAAGTAGTGAATATGGAGGAGTTGCGCTAT
GTGGCAAATTAATGAGGTTGTGCTATTTGATAATGATCCGTATCGCATTTTGGCTATAGAGGATGGCCAA
GTTGTCTGGATGCAAATAAGCGCTGATAAAGGAGTTCCACAAGCTAGGGCTGAGTTGTTGCTAATGCAGT
ATTTAGATGAAGGCCGCTTAGTTAGAACTGATGACCCTTATGTACATCTTGATTTAGAAGAGCCGTCTGT
AGATTCTGTCAGCTTCCAGAAGCGCGAGGAGGATTATCGAAAAATTCTTCCTATTATTAATAGTAAGGAT
CGTTTCGACCCTAAAGTCAGAAGCGAACTCGTTGAGCATGTGGTCCAAGAACATAAGGTTACTAAGGCTA
CAGTTTATAAGTTGTTACGCCGTTACTGGCAGCGTGGTCAAACGCCTAATGCATTAATTCCTGACTACAA
AAACAGCGGTGCACCAGGGGAAAGACGTTCAGCGACAGGAACAGCAAAGATTGGCCGAGCCAGAGAATAT
GGTAAGGGTGAAGGAACCAAGGTAACGCCCGAGATTGAACGCCTTTTTAGGTTGACCATAGAAAAGCACC
TGTTAAATCAAAAAGGTACAAAGACCACCGTTGCCTATAGACGATTTGTGGACTTGTTTGCTCAGTATTT
TCCTCGCATTCCCCAAGAGGATTACCCAACACTACGTCAGTTTCGTTATTTTTATGATCGAGAATACCCT
AAAGCTCAGCGCTTAAAGTCTAGAGTTAAAGCAGGGGTATATAAAAAAGACGTACGACCCTTAAGTAGTA
CAGCCACTTCTCAGGCGTTAGGCCCTGGGAGTCGTTATGAGATTGATGCCACGATTGCTGATATTTATTT
AGTGGATCATCATGATCGCCAAAAAATCATAGGAAGACCAACGCTTTACATTGTGATTGATGTGTTTAGT
CGGATGATCACGGGCTTTTATATCGGCTTTGAAAATCCGTCTTATGTGGTGGCGATGCAGGCTTTTGTAA
ATGCTTGCTCTGACAAAACGGCCATTTGTGCCCAGCATGATATTGAGATTAGTAGCTCAGACTGGCCGTG
TGTAGGTTTGCCAGATGTGTTGCTAGCGGACCGTGGCGAATTAATGAGTCATCAGGTCGAAGCCTTAGTT
TCTAGTTTTAATGTGCGAGTGGAAAGTGCTCCACCTAGACGTGGCGATGCTAAAGGCATAGTGGAAAGCA
CTTTTAGAACACTACAAGCCGAGTTTAAGTCCTTTGCACCTGGCATTGTAGAGGGCAGTCGGATCAAAAG
CCATGGTGAAACAGACTATAGGTTAGATGCATCTCTGTCGGTATTTGAGTTCACACAAATTATTTTGCGT
ACGATCTTATTCAGAAATAACCATCTGGTGATGGATAAATACGATCGAGATGCTGATTTTCCTACAGATT
TACCGTCTATTCCTGTCCAGCTATGGCAATGGGGTATGCAGCATCGTACAGGTAGTTTAAGGGCTGTGGA
GCAAGAGCAGTTGCGAGTAGCGTTACTGCCTCGCCGAAAGGTCTCTATTTCTTCATTTGGCGTTAATTTG
TGGGGTTTGTATTACTCGGGGTCAGAGATTCTGCGTGAGGGTTGGTTGCAGCGGAGCACTGATATAGCTA
GACCTCAACATTTAGAAGCGGCTTATGACCCAGTGCTGGTTGATACGATTTATTTGTTTCCGCAAGTTGG
CAGCCGTGTATTTTGGCGCTGTAATCTGACGGAACGTAGTCGGCAGTTTAAAGGTCTCTCATTTTGGGAG
GTTTGGGATATACAAGCACAAGAAAAACACAATAAAGCCAATGCGAAGCAGGATGAGTTAACTAAACGCA
GGGAGCTTGAGGCGTTTATTCAGCAAACCATTCAGAAAGCGAATAAGTTAACGCCCAGTACTACTGAGCC
CAAATCAACACGCATTAAGCAGATTAAAACTAATAAAAAAGAAGCCGTGACCTCGGAGCGTAAAAAACGT
GCGGAGCATTTGAAGCCAAGCTCTTCAGGTGATGAGGCTAAAGTTATTCCTTTCAACGCAGTGGAAGCGG
ATGATCAAGAAGATTACAGCCTACCCACATACGTGCCTGAATTATTTCAGGATCCACCAGAAAAGGATGA
GTCATGAGTGCTACCCGGATTCAAGCAGTTTATCGTGATACGGGGGTAGAGGCTTATCGTGATAATCCTT
TTATCGAGGCCTTACCACCATTACAAGAGTCAGTGAATAGTGCTGCATCACTGAAATCCTCTTTACAGCT
TACTTCCTCTGACTTGCAAAAGTCCCGTGTTATCAGAGCTCATACCATTTGTCGTATTCCAGATGACTAT
TTTCAG
Features (pLannotate 1.2.2; 27 found; start..end, strand, type, name):
   1458..2981    +  CDS            tnsD: TNSD_ECOLX - Protein predicted: Swiss-Prot protein existence level 4. TnsABC + TnsD promote high-frequency insertion of Tn7 into a specific target site known as att-Tn7 whereas TnsABC + TnsE promote low-frequency insertion into many different sites. From Escherichia coli.
   2988..3377    +  CDS            tnsE (fragment): TNSE_ECOLX - Experimental evidence at protein level: Swiss-Prot protein existence level 1. TnsABC + TnsD promote high-frequency insertion of Tn7 into a specific target site known as att-Tn7 whereas TnsABC + TnsE promote low-frequency insertion into many different sites. From Escherichia coli.
   3378..3415    +  misc_feature   MCS (fragment): pUC18/19 multiple cloning site
   3499..3614    +  ncRNA          5S rRNA: Accession: RF00001 - 5S ribosomal RNA
   3618..3704    +  terminator     rrnB T1 terminator: Escherichia coli rrnB; transcription terminator T1 from the E. coli rrnB gene
   3796..3823    +  terminator     rrnB T2 terminator: transcription terminator T2 from the E. coli rrnB gene
   3842..3933    +  promoter       AmpR promoter: bla
   3934..4794    +  CDS            AmpR: β-lactamase; bla; confers resistance to ampicillin, carbenicillin, and related antibiotics
   4836..4964    +  rep_origin     f1 ori (fragment) (sequence partly withheld): f1 bacteriophage origin of replication; arrow indicates direction of (+) strand synthesis
   4965..5074    -  oriT           oriT: incP origin of transfer
   5077..5329    +  CDS            TcR (fragment): tetracycline efflux protein; tet; confers resistance to tetracycline
   5814..6036    +  rep_origin     pSC101 ori: low-copy replication origin that requires the Rep101 protein
   6084..7034    +  CDS            Rep101(Ts): temperature-sensitive version of the RepA protein needed for replication with the pSC101 origin (Armstrong et al., 1984); rep101 encoding an A56V mutation
   7467..7632    +  mobile_element Tn7L: mini-Tn7 element (left end of the Tn7 transposon) Tn7
   7743..7770    +  terminator     T7Te terminator: phage T7 early transcription terminator
   8093..8908    +  CDS            KanR: aminoglycoside phosphotransferase; aph(3')-Ia; confers resistance to kanamycin in bacteria or G418 (Geneticin®) in eukaryotes
   9323..9441    -  promoter       rhaB promoter: promoter of the E. coli rhaBAD operon, conferring tight induction with L-rhamnose and repression with D-glucose in the presence of RhaR and RhaS (Giacalone et al., 2006)
   9526..9612    +  terminator     rrnB T1 terminator: Escherichia coli rrnB; transcription terminator T1 from the E. coli rrnB gene
   9704..9731    +  terminator     rrnB T2 terminator: transcription terminator T2 from the E. coli rrnB gene
   9779..9977    +  mobile_element Tn7R (fragment): mini-Tn7 element (right end of the Tn7 transposon) Tn7
  10015..10033   +  promoter       tet promoter (fragment): E. coli promoter for tetracycline efflux protein gene
  10123..11001   -  CDS            araC: L-arabinose regulatory protein; araC
  11028..11312   +  promoter       araBAD promoter: araBAD; promoter of the L-arabinose operon of E. coli; the araC regulatory gene is transcribed in the opposite direction (Guzman et al., 1995)
  11333..11351   +  misc_feature   MCS (fragment): pUC18/19 multiple cloning site
  11430..12248   +  CDS            tnsA: TNSA_ECOLX - Experimental evidence at protein level: Swiss-Prot protein existence level 1. Required for Tn7 transposition. Forms the transposase, together with TnsB. TnsA executes the 5'-DNA strand breakage reaction. TnsABC and TnsD promote high-frequency insertion of Tn7 into a specific target site known as ATT-Tn7 whereas TnsABC and TnsD promote low- frequency insertion into many different sites. From Escherichia coli.
  12238..14343   +  CDS            tnsB: TNSB_ECOLX - Experimental evidence at protein level: Swiss-Prot protein existence level 1. Sequence-specific, DNA-binding protein required for Tn7 transposition. Recognizes sequences necessary for recombination at both left and right ends of Tn7 and, together with TnsA, forms the transposase. TnsB executes the 5'-DNA strand breakage and joining reactions. From Escherichia coli.
  14343..1452    +  CDS            tnsC (across the origin): TNSC_ECOLX - Experimental evidence at protein level: Swiss-Prot protein existence level 1. TnsABC + TnsD promote high-frequency insertion of Tn7 into a specific target site known as att-Tn7 whereas TnsABC + TnsE promote low-frequency insertion into many different sites. From Escherichia coli.
