[The description below was written by a language model from this plasmid's Addgene catalogue record and pLannotate feature annotations shown in this document.]
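Description:
pMTP112 (pMS26_miniTn6900(KanR)) is a 14.6 kb bacterial delivery vector built on the pMS26 backbone and designed to place a cargo at the neutral Tn7 attachment site (attTn7) of the E. coli chromosome. It replicates at low copy from a pSC101 origin supported by the temperature-sensitive Rep101(Ts) protein. The plasmid is therefore maintained only at permissive temperature and can be cured from cells by a shift to higher temperature once integration has occurred. Plasmid selection is by ampicillin (AmpR/bla). The annotation also picks up an incP oriT, plus fragments of an f1 origin and of a tetracycline resistance gene.

The transposition machinery sits outside the transposon ends. An araC/araBAD promoter cassette lies upstream of tnsA, tnsB, tnsC and tnsD, with only a truncated tnsE, followed by rrnB terminators. TnsABC plus TnsD direct high-frequency, site-specific insertion into attTn7, and the lack of intact tnsE removes the alternative low-frequency, non-specific pathway.

The mobilised segment is a mini-Tn7 bounded by Tn7L and Tn7R. Within it lies the roughly 1.3 kb miniTn6900 insert, which carries a kanamycin resistance gene (aph(3')-Ia). The annotation did not mark the Tn6900 ends themselves. The mini-Tn7 also contains a T7Te terminator, a reverse-oriented rhaB promoter and rrnB T1/T2 terminators, which are probably carried over from the pMS26 cargo region.

The outcome is a nested arrangement, with a kanamycin-marked miniTn6900 element held in single copy inside a mini-Tn7 at a defined chromosomal locus. The associated publication concerns guide RNA-directed target choice in Tn7-CRISPR-Cas transposons, so the integrated element presumably serves as a chromosomal donor for such transposition studies, although the record does not say this explicitly.
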