Addgene plasmid #164260: pMTP112 (pMS26_miniTn6900(KanR))
Purpose: Delivery vector to insert the miniTn6900(KanR) element into the E. coli chromosome at the neutral Tn7 attachment site inside a miniTn7 element.
Depositing lab: Joseph Peters. Depositing organization: Cornell University. Publication: Guide RNA Categorization Enables Target Site Choice in Tn7-CRISPR-Cas Transposons. Petassi MT, Hsieh SC, Peters JE. Cell. 2020 Nov 30. pii: S0092-8674(20)31464-1. doi: 10.1016/j.cell.2020.11.005. PubMed 33271061.
Backbone
  Vector backbone: pMS26
  Backbone size w/o insert (bp): 13150
  Total vector size (bp): 14555
  Vector type: Bacterial delivery vector for Tn7 att site
Growth in bacteria
  Bacterial resistance: Ampicillin, 100 μg/mL
  Growth temperature: 30°C
  Growth strain: DH5alpha
  Growth instructions: Must be grown at 30C, can be cured by growth without antibiotic at 42C.
  Copy number: Low Copy
Gene/Insert
  Gene/Insert name: miniTn6900 element
  Species: E. coli
  Insert size (bp): 1337
Terms and licenses: Academic/Nonprofit Terms; Industry Terms: Not Available to Industry
Depositor comments: This vector is based on pMS26 that is also available from Addgene and is described in the following reference. Sibley, M. H., & Raleigh, E. A. (2012). A versatile element for gene addition in bacterial chromosomes. Nucleic Acids Research, 40(3), e19–e19. http://doi.org/10.1093/nar/gkr1085
How to cite: pMTP112 (pMS26_miniTn6900(KanR)) was a gift from Joseph Peters (Addgene plasmid # 164260 ; http://n2t.net/addgene:164260 ; RRID:Addgene_164260)
